Addgene plasmid #52895: p416GAL1-Zipp.-L-IFP-F[1] (Yeast)
Purpose: Plasmid+insert encoding GCN4-leucine zipper fused to IFP-F[1] by the linker (GGGGS) X 2. Zipper-L-IFP-F[1] (XbaI/XhoI). Zipper is (XbaI /ClaI). Plasmid confers ampicillin resistance to DH5α.
Depositing lab: Stephen Michnick. Depositing organization: University of Montreal. Publication: An infrared reporter to detect spatiotemporal dynamics of protein-protein interactions. Tchekanda E, Sivanesan D, Michnick SW. Nat Methods. 2014 Jun;11(6):641-4. doi: 10.1038/nmeth.2934. Epub 2014 Apr 20. PubMed 24747815.
Backbone
  Vector backbone: p416GAL1
  Backbone manufacturer: Addgene
  Vector type: Yeast Expression
  Selectable markers: URA3
Growth in bacteria
  Bacterial resistance: Ampicillin, 100 μg/mL
  Growth temperature: 37°C
  Growth strain: DH5alpha
  Copy number: Low Copy
Gene/Insert
  Gene/Insert name: Zipp.-L-IFP-F[1]
  Species: Deinococcus radiodurans
  Promoter: GAL1
  Tag / fusion protein: L-IFP-F[1] (C terminal on insert)
  Cloning method: Restriction Enzyme; 5′ cloning site XbaI (not destroyed); 3′ cloning site XhoI (not destroyed)
  Sequencing primers: 5′ Unknown; 3′ Unknown
Terms and licenses: Academic/Nonprofit Terms; Industry Terms: Not Available to Industry
How to cite: p416GAL1-Zipp.-L-IFP-F[1] (Yeast) was a gift from Stephen Michnick (Addgene plasmid # 52895 ; http://n2t.net/addgene:52895 ; RRID:Addgene_52895)
