[The description below was written by a language model from this plasmid's Addgene catalogue record.]
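Description:
p416GAL1-Zipp.-L-IFP-F[1] is a yeast expression plasmid built on the p416GAL1 backbone. It is a shuttle vector: it is propagated in E. coli under ampicillin selection, where it is recorded as low copy, and it is maintained in yeast through the URA3 auxotrophic marker, which allows selection in ura3 strains on medium lacking uracil. No feature table accompanies the record, so the replication origins and terminator are not explicitly documented. Vectors of the p416 series are generally centromeric (CEN/ARS), low-copy yeast plasmids.

The insert, cloned between XbaI and XhoI sites that both remain intact, encodes the GCN4 leucine zipper joined through a flexible two-repeat GGGGS linker to IFP-F[1]. This is one fragment of a split infrared fluorescent protein derived from a Deinococcus radiodurans sequence, and it sits at the C-terminus of the fusion. Expression is driven by the galactose-inducible GAL1 promoter. The zipper itself lies on an XbaI/ClaI segment, which suggests it can be swapped for another coding sequence to make new fusions to the linker and IFP fragment.

The construct belongs to a protein-fragment complementation system that reports protein-protein interactions by infrared fluorescence. A reporter fragment is non-fluorescent on its own, and signal is regained when interacting partners bring it together with the complementary fragment. Because the GCN4 zipper dimerises, this plasmid most plausibly serves as a positive control when paired with a zipper fusion to the complementary IFP fragment. The record does not state that role explicitly, and the partner construct is not described here.
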