>Addgene plasmid #52895 | p416GAL1-Zipp.-L-IFP-F[1] (Yeast) | depositor partial sequence | sequence record 82264 | Insert
ATGAACACTGAAGCCGCCAGGCGTTCTCGTGCGAGAAAGTTGCAAAGAATGAAACAACTTGAAGACAAGG
TTGAAGAATTGCTTTCGAAAAATTATCACTTGGAAAATGAGGTTGCCAGATTAAAGAAATTAGTTGGCGA
ACGCATCGATGGTGGCGGTGGCTCTGGAGGTGGTGGGTCCTCCGGAGCTCGGGACCCTCTGCCATTCTTT
CCACCTCTGTACCTGGGCGGCCCTGAGATTACAACCGAGAACTGCGAGAGAGAGCCTATCCACATTCCTG
GGTCCATCCAGCCACACGGGGCTCTGCTCACAGCTGACGGCCACTCCGGAGAGGTGCTCCAAGTGTCCCT
GAATGCCGCTACCTTCCTGGGCCAGGAGCCTACTGTGCTGCGGGGGCAGACCCTGGCTGCCCTGCTCCCC
GAGCAGTGGCCAGCCCTGCAGGCAGCCCTGCCCCCAGGATGTCCAGATGCCCTCCAATACAGGGCCACCC
TCGACTGGCCAGCTGCTGGGCACCTCAGCCTGACTGTGCATCGGGTGGCTGAACTCCTGATCCTGGAGTT
CGAACCTACCGAGGCCTGGTAA
