>Addgene plasmid #52895 | p416GAL1-Zipp.-L-IFP-F[1] (Yeast) | addgene partial sequence | sequence record 92150 | CYC1 5'-GCGTGAATGTAAGCGTGAC-3'
GAGTTACCAGGCCTCGGTAGGTTCGAACTCCAGGATCAGGAGTTCAGCCACCCGATGCACAGTCAGGCTG
AGGTGCCCAGCAGCTGGCCAGTCGAGGGTGGCCCTGTATTGGAGGGCATCTGGACATCCTGGGGGCAGGG
CTGCCTGCAGGGCTGGCCACTGCTCGGGGAGCAGGGCAGCCAGGGTCTGCCCCCGCAGCACAGTAGGCTC
CTGGCCCAGGAAGGTAGCGGCATTCAGGGACACTTGGAGCACCTCTCCGGAGTGGCCGTCAGCTGTGAGC
AGAGCCCCGTGTGGCTGGATGGACCCAGGAATGTGGATAGGCTCTCTCTCGCAGTTCTCGGTTGTAATCT
CAGGGCCGCCCAGGTACAGAGGTGGAAAGAATGGCAGAGGGTCCCGAGCTCCGGAGGACCCACCACCTCC
AGAGCCACCGCCACCATCGATGCGTTCGCCAACTAATTTCTTTAATCTGGCAACCTCATTTTCCAAGTGA
TAATTTTTCGAAAGCAATTCTTCAACCTTGTCTTCAAGTTGTTTCATTCTTTGCAACTTTCTCGCACGAG
AACGCCTGGCGGCTTCAGTGTTCATTCTAGAATCCGGGGTTTTTTCTCCTTGACGTTAAAGTATAGAGGT
ATATTAACAATTTTTTGTTGATACTTTTATTACATTTGAATAAGAAGTAATACAAACCGAAAATGTTGAA
AGTATTAGTTAAAGTGGTTATGCAGTTTTTGCATTTATATATCTGTTAATAGATCAAAAATCATCGCTTC
GCTGATTAATTACCCCAGAAATAAGGCTAAAAAACTAATCGCATTATCATCCTATGGTTGTTAATTTGAT
TCGTTCATTTGAAGGTTTGTGGGGCCAGGTTACTGCCCAATTTTTCCTCTTCATAACCATAAAAGCTAGT
ATTGTAGAATCTTTATTGTTCGGAGCAGTGCGGCGCGAGGCACATCTGCGTTTCAGGAACGCGAACCGGT
GAAGACGAGACGCACGGAAGGAGAGTCTTCCTTCGAGGCTGTCACCCGCTCGGCGGCTTCTAATCCGTAC
TAGAGCTCCAGCTTTTGTTCCCTTTA
